Addgene plasmid #201939: pAG416GAL-Bat-SL-CoVZC45_PLP
Purpose: Expresses Bat-SL-CoVZC45 papain-like protease from a GAL promoter with a URA3 marker
Depositing lab: Alejandro Chavez. Depositing organization: University of California, San Diego (UCSD). Publication: A multiplex method for rapidly identifying viral protease inhibitors. Hong SJ, Resnick SJ, Iketani S, Cha JW, Albert BA, Fazekas CT, Chang CW, Liu H, Dagan S, Abagyan MR, Fajtova P, Culbertson B, Brace B, Reddem ER, Forouhar F, Glickman JF, Balkovec JM, Stockwell BR, Shapiro L, O'Donoghue AJ, Sabo Y, Freundlich JS, Ho DD, Chavez A. Mol Syst Biol. 2025 Feb;21(2):158-172. doi: 10.1038/s44320-024-00082-1. Epub 2025 Jan 6. PubMed 39762652.
Backbone
  Vector backbone: pAG416GAL-ccdB
  Vector type: Yeast Expression
  Selectable markers: URA3
Growth in bacteria
  Bacterial resistance: Ampicillin, 100 μg/mL
  Growth temperature: 30°C
  Growth strain: NEB Stable
  Copy number: Unknown
Gene/Insert
  Gene/Insert name: Bat-SL-CoVZC45 PLP
  Promoter: GAL1
  Cloning method: Gateway Cloning
  Sequencing primers: 5′ TCAAATGTAATAAAAGTATCAACAAAA
Terms and licenses: Academic/Nonprofit Terms; Industry Terms: Not Available to Industry
How to cite: pAG416GAL-Bat-SL-CoVZC45_PLP was a gift from Alejandro Chavez (Addgene plasmid # 201939 ; http://n2t.net/addgene:201939 ; RRID:Addgene_201939)
