[The description below was written by a language model from this plasmid's Addgene catalogue record and pLannotate feature annotations shown in this document.]
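Description:
pAG416GAL-Bat-SL-CoVZC45_PLP is a yeast expression plasmid of about 6.6 kb, built on the Gateway destination vector pAG416GAL-ccdB, that expresses the papain-like protease (PLP) of the bat SARS-like coronavirus ZC45 in Saccharomyces cerevisiae. It is an E. coli–yeast shuttle vector. In bacteria it replicates from a high-copy ColE1/pUC-type origin and is selected through the AmpR β-lactamase gene. In yeast it is maintained by a CEN6/ARS element, which gives stable, low-copy, centromeric propagation, and is selected by the URA3 auxotrophic marker under its own promoter; URA3 can also be counterselected with 5-FOA. An f1 origin and remnants of the pBluescript-derived backbone (lac promoter/operator, lacZα fragment, T3 and T7 promoters, small lacI, rop and bom fragments) are also present but are not part of the yeast expression unit.

The payload lies between the galactose-inducible, Gal4-regulated GAL1 promoter and the CYC1 transcription terminator. The protease coding sequence of roughly 950 bp is flanked by attB1 and attB2 sites, consistent with Gateway recombination having replaced the ccdB cassette of the parent vector. The automated annotation labels this open reading frame as a fragment of the SARS-CoV-2 replicase polyprotein 1a. This reflects sequence similarity to the closely related bat virus, and the nsp10 function text attached to that hit belongs to the polyprotein entry as a whole, not to this insert. No epitope tags or reporters are annotated. The associated publication describes a multiplex method for rapidly identifying viral protease inhibitors, so the plasmid likely served to provide galactose-controlled protease expression in yeast for that kind of screening.
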