Features (pLannotate 1.2.2; 24 found; start..end, strand, type, name):
      1..589     +  rep_origin     ori: high-copy-number ColE1/pMB1/pBR322/pUC origin of replication
    772..864     +  CDS            lacI (fragment): lac repressor; lacI; The lac repressor binds to the lac operator to inhibit transcription in E. coli. This inhibition can be relieved by adding lactose or isopropyl-β-D-thiogalactopyranoside (IPTG).
    877..898     +  protein_bind   CAP binding site: CAP binding activates transcription in the presence of cAMP. E. coli catabolite activator protein
    913..943     +  promoter       lac promoter: promoter for the E. coli lac operon
    951..967     +  protein_bind   lac operator: The lac repressor binds to the lac operator to inhibit transcription in E. coli. This inhibition can be relieved by adding lactose or isopropyl-β-D-thiogalactopyranoside (IPTG). lac repressor encoded by lacI
   1012..1030    +  promoter       T3 promoter: promoter for bacteriophage T3 RNA polymerase
   1054..1495    +  promoter       GAL1 promoter: S. cerevisiae GAL1; inducible promoter, regulated by Gal4
   1510..1530    +  misc_feature   MCS (fragment): pBluescript multiple cloning site
   1534..1558    +  protein_bind   attB1: mutant version of attB; recombination site for the Gateway® BP reaction BP Clonase™
   1567..2517    +  CDS            R1A_SARS2 (fragment): Experimental evidence at protein level: Swiss-Prot protein existence level 1. [Non-structural protein 10]: Plays a pivotal role in viral transcription by stimulating both nsp14 3'-5' exoribonuclease and nsp16 2'-O-methyltransferase activities. Therefore plays an essential role in viral mRNAs cap methylation. From Severe acute respiratory syndrome coronavirus 2 (2019-nCoV) (SARS-CoV-2).
   2522..2546    -  protein_bind   attB2: mutant version of attB; recombination site for the Gateway® BP reaction BP Clonase™
   2550..2597    +  misc_feature   MCS (fragment): pBluescript multiple cloning site
   2598..2845    +  terminator     CYC1 terminator: S. cerevisiae CYC1; transcription terminator for CYC1
   2864..2882    -  promoter       T7 promoter: promoter for bacteriophage T7 RNA polymerase
   2890..3045    +  CDS            lacZα (fragment): LacZα fragment of β-galactosidase; lacZ fragment
   3049..3477    +  rep_origin     f1 ori (sequence partly withheld): f1 bacteriophage origin of replication; arrow indicates direction of (+) strand synthesis
   3505..3556    -  misc_feature   bom (fragment): basis of mobility region from pBR322
   3635..4438    -  CDS            URA3: orotidine-5'-phosphate decarboxylase, required for uracil biosynthesis; S. cerevisiae URA3; yeast auxotrophic marker, counterselectable with 5-fluoroorotic acid (5-FOA)
   4439..4654    -  promoter       URA3 promoter: S. cerevisiae URA3
   4662..4711    -  misc_feature   bom (fragment): basis of mobility region from pBR322
   4813..4848    -  CDS            rop (fragment): Rop protein, which maintains plasmids at low copy number; rop
   4916..5419    -  misc_feature   CEN/ARS: S. cerevisiae CEN6 centromere fused to an autonomously replicating sequence
   5456..5560    +  promoter       AmpR promoter: bla
   5561..6421    +  CDS            AmpR: β-lactamase; bla; confers resistance to ampicillin, carbenicillin, and related antibiotics
>Addgene plasmid #201939 | pAG416GAL-Bat-SL-CoVZC45_PLP | addgene full sequence | sequence record 402868 | Addgene NGS Result
TTGAGATCCTTTTTTTCTGCGCGTAATCTGCTGCTTGCAAACAAAAAAACCACCGCTACCAGCGGTGGTT
TGTTTGCCGGATCAAGAGCTACCAACTCTTTTTCCGAAGGTAACTGGCTTCAGCAGAGCGCAGATACCAA
ATACTGTTCTTCTAGTGTAGCCGTAGTTAGGCCACCACTTCAAGAACTCTGTAGCACCGCCTACATACCT
CGCTCTGCTAATCCTGTTACCAGTGGCTGCTGCCAGTGGCGATAAGTCGTGTCTTACCGGGTTGGACTCA
AGACGATAGTTACCGGATAAGGCGCAGCGGTCGGGCTGAACGGGGGGTTCGTGCACACAGCCCAGCTTGG
AGCGAACGACCTACACCGAACTGAGATACCTACAGCGTGAGCTATGAGAAAGCGCCACGCTTCCCGAAGG
GAGAAAGGCGGACAGGTATCCGGTAAGCGGCAGGGTCGGAACAGGAGAGCGCACGAGGGAGCTTCCAGGG
GGAAACGCCTGGTATCTTTATAGTCCTGTCGGGTTTCGCCACCTCTGACTTGAGCGTCGATTTTTGTGAT
GCTCGTCAGGGGGGCGGAGCCTATGGAAAAACGCCAGCAACGCGGCCTTTTTACGGTTCCTGGCCTTTTG
CTGGCCTTTTGCTCACATGTTCTTTCCTGCGTTATCCCCTGATTCTGTGGATAACCGTATTACCGCCTTT
GAGTGAGCTGATACCGCTCGCCGCAGCCGAACGACCGAGCGCAGCGAGTCAGTGAGCGAGGAAGCGGAAG
AGCGCCCAATACGCAAACCGCCTCTCCCCGCGCGTTGGCCGATTCATTAATGCAGCTGGCACGACAGGTT
TCCCGACTGGAAAGCGGGCAGTGAGCGCAACGCAATTAATGTGAGTTAGCTCACTCATTAGGCACCCCAG
GCTTTACACTTTATGCTTCCGGCTCGTATGTTGTGTGGAATTGTGAGCGGATAACAATTTCACACAGGAA
ACAGCTATGACCATGATTACGCCAAGCGCGCAATTAACCCTCACTAAAGGGAACAAAAGCTGGAGCTCTA
GTACGGATTAGAAGCCGCCGAGCGGGTGACAGCCCTCCGAAGGAAGACTCTCCTCCGTGCGTCCTCGTCT
TCACCGGTCGCGTTCCTGAAACGCAGATGTGCCTCGCGCCGCACTGCTCCGAACAATAAAGATTCTACAA
TACTAGCTTTTATGGTTATGAAGAGGAAAAATTGGCAGTAACCTGGCCCCACAAACCTTCAAATGAACGA
ATCAAATTAACAACCATAGGATGATAATGCGATTAGTTTTTTAGCCTTATTTCTGGGGTAATTAATCAGC
GAAGCGATGATTTTTGATCTATTAACAGATATATAAATGCAAAAACTGCATAACCACTTTAACTAATACT
TTCAACATTTTCGGTTTGTATTACTTCTTATTCAAATGTAATAAAAGTATCAACAAAAAATTGTTAATAT
ACCTCTATACTTTAACGTCAAGGAGAAAAAACCCCGGATTCTAGAACTAGTGGATCCCCCATCACAAGTT
TGTACAAAAAAGCAGGCTACAAAATGGAAGTACGGAACATCAAAGTGTTCACTACAGTTGATAACATTAA
CCTGCACACTCAGGTTGTGGACATGAGTATGACCTATGGTCAGCAGTTTGGCCCTATTTATCTGGATGGT
GCTGACGTTACGAAGATAAAGCCTCATAATAGCCACGAGGGTAAGACCTTTTACGTGCTCCCAAATGATG
ACACCCTCCGCGCAGAGGCGTTTGAGTACTACCACACTACCGACCCGTCATTTCTGGGGCGCTATATGAG
TGCGTTGAACCATACCAAAAAGTGGAAGTACCCTCAAGTAAACGGGCTGACTAGCATAAAGTGGGCTGAT
AACAACTGTTACTTGGCTACAGCCCTCCTGACTATACAACAGATCGAACTGAAATTTAACCCTCCGGCTC
TTCAAGACGCCTATTATCGAGCGCGCGCAGGCGAGGCTGCAAACTTTTGTGCGCTCATATTGGCTTACTG
TAATAAGACAGTAGGCGAGCTCGGAGACGTGCGCGAAACAATGAACTACTTGTTCCAACACGCAAATCTG
GACTCATGCAAGAGAGTACTTAATGTCGTCTGCAAGACTTGCGGCCAACAGCAGACGACCCTGAAAGGTG
TGGAGGCAGTAATGTACATGGGTACCCTTTCCTACGAGCAACTCAAGAAGGGAGTCCAGATCCCGTGCAT
GTGCGGAAAACAAGCCACGCAATATCTGGTACAGCAAGAGAGCCCATTTGTAATGATGTCCGCTCCCCCC
GCGCAATATGAACTTAAACATGGGACATTCGTATGTGCGTCTGAATATACCGGCAACTATCAGTGTGGGC
ATTACAAACATATCACTTCTAAAGAGACGCTCTATTGTATCGACGGCGCGCTCCTCACGAAGTCATCTGA
ATACAAAGGCTCCATCACGGACGTGTTCTACAAGGAGAACAGCTACACGACGACAATTAAACCAGTCTAA
AACCCAGCTTTCTTGTACTAAGTGGTGATGGGCTGCAGGAATTCGATATCAAGCTTATCGATACCGTCGA
CCTCGAGTCATGTAATTAGTTATGTCACGCTTACATTCACGCCCTCCCCCCACATCCGCTCTAACCGAAA
AGGAAGGAGTTAGACAACCTGAAGTCTAGGTCCCTATTTATTTTTTTATAGTTATGTTAGTATTAAGAAC
GTTATTTATATTTCAAATTTTTCTTTTTTTTCTGTACAGACGCGTGTACGCATGTAACATTATACTGAAA
ACCTTGCTTGAGAAGGTTTTGGGACGCTCGAAGGCTTTAATTTGCGGCCGGTACCCAATTCGCCCTATAG
TGAGTCGTATTACGCGCGCTCACTGGCCGTCGTTTTACAACGTCGTGACTGGGAAAACCCTGGCGTTACC
CAACTTAATCGCCTTGCAGCACATCCCCCTTTCGCCAGCTGGCGTAATAGCGAAGAGGCCCGCACCGATC
GCCCTTCCCAACAGTTGCGCAGCCTGAATGGCGAATGG
[124 nt withheld, positions 3049-3172]
C
[91 nt withheld, positions 3174-3264]
A
[49 nt withheld, positions 3266-3314]
CCTTTGACGTTGGAGTCCACGTTCTTT
[37 nt withheld, positions 3342-3378]
ACCCTATCTCGGTCTATTCTTTTGATTTATAAGGGATTTTGCCGATTTCGGCCTATTGGTTAAAAAATGA
GCTGATTTAACAAAAATTTAACGCGAATTTTAACAAAATATTAACGCTTACAATTTCCTGATGCGGTATT
TTCTCCTTACGCATCTGTGCGGTATTTCACACCGCATAGGGTAATAACTGATATAATTAAATTGAAGCTC
TAATTTGTGAGTTTAGTATACATGCATTTACTTATAATACAGTTTTTTAGTTTTGCTGGCCGCATCTTCT
CAAATATGCTTCCCAGCCTGCTTTTCTGTAACGTTCACCCTCTACCTTAGCATCCCTTCCCTTTGCAAAT
AGTCCTCTTCCAACAATAATAATGTCAGATCCTGTAGAGACCACATCATCCACGGTTCTATACTGTTGAC
CCAATGCGTCTCCCTTGTCATCTAAACCCACACCGGGTGTCATAATCAACCAATCGTAACCTTCATCTCT
TCCACCCATGTCTCTTTGAGCAATAAAGCCGATAACAAAATCTTTGTCGCTCTTCGCAATGTCAACAGTA
CCCTTAGTATATTCTCCAGTAGATAGGGAGCCCTTGCATGACAATTCTGCTAACATCAAAAGGCCTCTAG
GTTCCTTTGTTACTTCTTCTGCCGCCTGCTTCAAACCGCTAACAATACCTGGGCCCACCACACCGTGTGC
ATTCGTAATGTCTGCCCATTCTGCTATTCTGTATACACCCGCAGAGTACTGCAATTTGACTGTATTACCA
ATGTCAGCAAATTTTCTGTCTTCGAAGAGTAAAAAATTGTACTTGGCGGATAATGCCTTTAGCGGCTTAA
CTGTGCCCTCCATGGAAAAATCAGTCAAGATATCCACATGTGTTTTTAGTAAACAAATTTTGGGACCTAA
TGCTTCAACTAACTCCAGTAATTCCTTGGTGGTACGAACATCCAATGAAGCACACAAGTTTGTTTGCTTT
TCGTGCATGATATTAAATAGCTTGGCAGCAACAGGACTAGGATGAGTAGCAGCACGTTCCTTATATGTAG
CTTTCGACATGATTTATCTTCGTTTCCTGCAGGTTTTTGTTCTGTGCAGTTGGGTTAAGAATACTGGGCA
ATTTCATGTTTCTTCAACACTACATATGCGTATATATACCAATCTAAGTCTGTGCTCCTTCCTTCGTTCT
TCCTTCTGTTCGGAGATTACCGAATCAAAAAAATTTCAAGGAAACCGAAATCAAAAAAAAGAATAAAAAA
AAAATGATGAATTGAAAAGGTGGTATGGTGCACTCTCAGTACAATCTGCTCTGATGCCGCATAGTTAAGC
CAGCCCCGACACCCGCCAACACCCGCTGACGCGCCCTGACGGGCTTGTCTGCTCCCGGCATCCGCTTACA
GACAAGCTGTGACCGTCTCCGGGAGCTGCATGTGTCAGAGGTTTTCACCGTCATCACCGAAACGCGCGAG
ACGAAAGGGCCTCGTGATACGCCTATTTTTATAGGTTAATGTCATGATAATAATGGTTTCTTAGACGGAT
CGCTTGCCTGTAACTTACACGCGCCTCGTATCTTTTAATGATGGAATAATTTGGGAATTTACTCTGTGTT
TATTTATTTTTATGTTTTGTATTTGGATTTTAGAAAGTAAATAAAGAAGGTAGAAGAGTTACGGAATGAA
GAAAAAAAAATAAACAAAGGTTTAAAAAATTTCAACAAAAAGCGTACTTTACATATATATTTATTAGACA
AGAAAAGCAGATTAAATAGATATACATTCGATTAACGATAAGTAAAATGTAAAATCACAGGATTTTCGTG
TGTGGTCTTCTACACAGACAAGATGAAACAATTCGGCATTAATACCTGAGAGCAGGAAGAGCAAGATAAA
AGGTAGTATTTGTTGGCGATCCCCCTAGAGTCTTTTACATCTTCGGAAAACAAAAACTATTTTTTCTTTA
ATTTCTTTTTTTACTTTCTATTTTTAATTTATATATTTATATTAAAAAATTTAAATTATAATTATTTTTA
TAGCACGTGATGAAAAGGACCCAGGTGGCACTTTTCGGGGAAATGTGCGCGGAACCCCTATTTGTTTATT
TTTCTAAATACATTCAAATATGTATCCGCTCATGAGACAATAACCCTGATAAATGCTTCAATAATATTGA
AAAAGGAAGAGTATGAGTATTCAACATTTCCGTGTCGCCCTTATTCCCTTTTTTGCGGCATTTTGCCTTC
CTGTTTTTGCTCACCCAGAAACGCTGGTGAAAGTAAAAGATGCTGAAGATCAGTTGGGTGCACGAGTGGG
TTACATCGAACTGGATCTCAACAGCGGTAAGATCCTTGAGAGTTTTCGCCCCGAAGAACGTTTTCCAATG
ATGAGCACTTTTAAAGTTCTGCTATGTGGCGCGGTATTATCCCGTATTGACGCCGGGCAAGAGCAACTCG
GTCGCCGCATACACTATTCTCAGAATGACTTGGTTGAGTACTCACCAGTCACAGAAAAGCATCTTACGGA
TGGCATGACAGTAAGAGAATTATGCAGTGCTGCCATAACCATGAGTGATAACACTGCGGCCAACTTACTT
CTGACAACGATCGGAGGACCGAAGGAGCTAACCGCTTTTTTGCACAACATGGGGGATCATGTAACTCGCC
TTGATCGTTGGGAACCGGAGCTGAATGAAGCCATACCAAACGACGAGCGTGACACCACGATGCCTGTAGC
AATGGCAACAACGTTGCGCAAACTATTAACTGGCGAACTACTTACTCTAGCTTCCCGGCAACAATTAATA
GACTGGATGGAGGCGGATAAAGTTGCAGGACCACTTCTGCGCTCGGCCCTTCCGGCTGGCTGGTTTATTG
CTGATAAATCTGGAGCCGGTGAGCGTGGGTCTCGCGGTATCATTGCAGCACTGGGGCCAGATGGTAAGCC
CTCCCGTATCGTAGTTATCTACACGACGGGGAGTCAGGCAACTATGGATGAACGAAATAGACAGATCGCT
GAGATAGGTGCCTCACTGATTAAGCATTGGTAACTGTCAGACCAAGTTTACTCATATATACTTTAGATTG
ATTTAAAACTTCATTTTTAATTTAAAAGGATCTAGGTGAAGATCCTTTTTGATAATCTCATGACCAAAAT
CCCTTAACGTGAGTTTTCGTTCCACTGAGCGTCAGACCCCGTAGAAAAGATCAAAGGATCTTC
